Addgene plasmid #30234: pETCON-E40/design_68
Depositing lab: David Baker. Depositing organization: University of Washington. Publication: Community-Wide Assessment of Protein-Interface Modeling Suggests Improvements to Design Methodology. Fleishman SJ, Whitehead TA, Strauch EM, Corn JE, Qin S, Zhou HX, Mitchell JC, Demerdash ON, Takeda-Shitaka M, Terashi G, Moal IH, Li X, Bates PA, Zacharias M, Park H, Ko JS, Lee H, Seok C, Bourquard T, Bernauer J, Poupon A, Aze J, Soner S, Ovali SK, Ozbek P, Tal NB, Haliloglu T, Hwang H, Vreven T, Pierce BG, Weng Z, Perez-Cano L, Pons C, Fernandez-Recio J, Jiang F, Yang F, Gong X, Cao L, Xu X, Liu B, Wang P, Li C, Wang C, Robert CH, Guharoy M, Liu S, Huang Y, Li L, Guo D, Chen Y, Xiao Y, London N, Itzhaki Z, Schueler-Furman O, Inbar Y, Patapov V, Cohen M, Schreiber G, Tsuchiya Y, Kanamori E, Standley DM, Nakamura H, Kinoshita K, Driggers CM, Hall RG, Morgan JL, Hsu VL, Zhan J, Yang Y, Zhou Y, Kastritis PL, Bonvin AM, Zhang W, Camacho CJ, Kilambi KP, Sircar A, Gray JJ, Ohue M, Uchikoga N, Matsuzaki Y, Ishida T, Akiyama Y, Khashan R, Bush S, Fouches D, Tropsha A, Esquivel-Rodriguez J, Kihara D, Stranges PB, Jacak R, Kuhlman B, Huang SY, Zou X, Wodak SJ, Janin J, Baker D. J Mol Biol. 2011 Sep 29. 10.1016/j.jmb.2011.09.031 PubMed 22001016.
Backbone
  Vector backbone: pETCON
  Backbone size w/o insert (bp): 5400
  Vector type: Yeast Expression
Growth in bacteria
  Bacterial resistance: Ampicillin, 100 μg/mL
  Growth temperature: 37°C
  Growth strain: DH5alpha
  Copy number: High Copy
Gene/Insert
  Gene/Insert name: Mtb ACP2 designed binding protein E40
  Species: Designed Sequence
  Insert size (bp): 441
  Cloning method: Restriction Enzyme; 5′ cloning site NdeI (not destroyed); 3′ cloning site XhoI (not destroyed)
  Sequencing primers: 5′ UP-GS
Resource information
  A portion of this plasmid was derived from a plasmid made by: Designed sequence
Terms and licenses: Academic/Nonprofit Terms; Industry Terms: Not Available to Industry
How to cite: pETCON-E40/design_68 was a gift from David Baker (Addgene plasmid # 30234 ; http://n2t.net/addgene:30234 ; RRID:Addgene_30234)
