[The description below was written by a language model from this plasmid's Addgene catalogue record.]
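Description:
pETCON-E40/design_68 is a yeast expression plasmid built on the pETCON backbone (about 5.4 kb without insert). It carries a 441 bp computationally designed open reading frame described as "Mtb ACP2 designed binding protein E40". The insert is a designed sequence with no natural source organism, and its name indicates a protein engineered to bind ACP2 of Mycobacterium tuberculosis. It was cloned by restriction digestion between an NdeI site at the 5′ end and an XhoI site at the 3′ end. Both sites remain intact, so the design can be excised or swapped for other variants. In bacteria the plasmid is maintained at high copy number under ampicillin selection.

The record does not list the yeast promoter, yeast selection marker, yeast replication element, or any fusion partners or epitope tags, and no feature table is provided to confirm them. pETCON-family vectors are generally used for yeast surface display, in which the cloned protein is fused to a cell-wall anchoring partner so that its binding to a labelled target can be measured on intact cells. The specific arrangement in this construct should nevertheless be verified against the full sequence.

The associated publication is a community-wide assessment of protein-interface modelling that aimed to improve design methodology. This suggests the plasmid is one of a series of designed binders that were tested experimentally and used as a benchmark for computational interface design. Its likely use is expressing the E40 design in yeast to evaluate or re-examine its binding to the intended target. It could also serve as a starting template for further engineering of the designed interface.
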