>Addgene plasmid #30234 | pETCON-E40/design_68 | depositor partial sequence | sequence record 13890 | Author sequence
CATATGTCCGAAGGTAGTGATGCTCCAAATTTTGCATTGGAAGATACCAACGGTAAACAAATCGAATTGT
CTGATTTGAAGGGTAAAGGTGTTTTCTTGAACTTCTGGGGTACTTGGTGTCCACATTGTAAAAAGGAATT
CCCTTACATGGCTAACCAATACAAGCATTTCAAGTCACAAGGTGTTGAAATTGTTGCTGTTAACGTTGGT
GAATCTAAGATCGCAGTTCATAACTTCATGAAGTCTTATGGTGTTAACTTCCCAGTTGTTTTGGATAAGA
GAGCTATCGTTTCTTCAGCATACGATGTTTCTCCATTGCCTACTACATTCTTAATTAATCCTGAGGGTAA
AGTTGTTAAGGTTGTTACCGGTACTATGACAGAATCCATGATCCATGATTACATGAACTTAATTAAGCCA
GGTGAAACTAGTGGTCTCGAG
