>Addgene plasmid #30234 | pETCON-E40/design_68 | addgene partial sequence | sequence record 35411 | 30234 with GAL1
ACATTTTCAATTAAGATGCAGTTACTTCGCTGTTTTTCAATATTTTCTGTTATTGCTTCAGTTTTAGCAC
AGGAACTGACAACTATATGCGAGCAAATCCCCTCACCAACTTTAGAATCGACGCCGTACTCTTTGTCAAC
GACTACTATTTTGGCCAACGGGAAGGCAATGCAAGGAGTTTTTGAATATTACAAATCAGTAACGTTTGTC
AGTAATTGCGGTTCTCACCCCTCAACAACTAGCAAAGGCAGCCCCATAAACACACAGTATGTTTTTAAGG
ACAATAGCTCGACGATTGAAGGTAGATACCCATACGACGTTCCAGACTACGCTCTGCAGGCTAGTGGTGG
AGGAGGCTCTGGTGGAGGCGGTAGCGGAGGCGGAGGGTCGGCTAGCCATATGTCCGAAGGTAGTGATGCT
CCAAATTTTGCATTGGAAGATACCAACGGTAAACAAATCGAATTGTCTGATTTGAAGGGTAAAGGTGTTT
TCTTGAACTTCTGGGGTACTTGGTGTCCACATTGTAAAAAGGAATTCCCTTACATGGCTAACCAATACAA
GCATTTCAAGTCACAAGGTGTTGAAATTGTTGCTGTTAACGTTGGTGAATCTAAGATCGCAGTTCATAAC
TTCATGAAGTCTTATGGTGTTAACTTCCCAGTTGTTTTGGATAAGAGAGCTATCGTTTCTTCAGCATACG
ATGTTTCTCCATTGCCTACTACATTCTTAATTAATCCTGAGGGTAAAGTTGTTAAGGTTGTTACCGGTAC
TATGACAGAATCCATGATCCATGATTACATGAACTTAATTAAGCCAGG
